Addgene plasmid #244287: pAAVLINKv1-pCALM1-Cre-3'-SCN8A-FLAG
Purpose: 3' AAVLINK plasmid for SCN8A expression
Depositing lab: Zhonghua Lu. Depositing organization: Shenzhen Institute of Advanced Technology (SIAT), Chinese Academy of Sciences. Publication: AAVLINK: A potent DNA-recombination method for large cargo delivery in gene therapy. Lin J, Lin Y, Liu N, Cao W, Zhang J, Wen S, Zhang Y, Liao W, Hong Z, Lin Y, Liu Q, Liu H, Li Q, Chen B, Li M, Luo Z, Yang L, Yang Y, Zheng SH, Wang Y, Chu H, Hu Y, Qin Y, Luo BX, Tian S, Chen Y, Yan T, Yang L, Wang H, Liu T, Jiang Y, Lu Z. Cell. 2026 Feb 5;189(3):969-986.e17. doi: 10.1016/j.cell.2025.12.039. Epub 2026 Jan 27. PubMed 41605211.
Backbone
  Vector backbone: pAAV-MCS2
  Backbone manufacturer: Steve Jackson (Addgene # 46954)
  Vector type: AAV
Growth in bacteria
  Bacterial resistance: Ampicillin, 100 μg/mL
  Growth temperature: 37°C
  Growth strain: NEB Stable
  Copy number: High Copy
Gene/Insert
  Gene/Insert name: SCN8A
  Species: H. sapiens (human)
  Entrez Gene: SCN8A (a.k.a. BFIS5, CERIII, CIAT, DEE13, EIEE13, MED, MYOCL2, NaCh6, Nav1.6, PN4)
  Promoter: pCALM1
  Tag / fusion protein: FLAG (C terminal on insert)
  Cloning method: Restriction Enzyme; 5′ cloning site unknown (unknown if destroyed)
Terms and licenses: Academic/Nonprofit Terms; Industry Terms: Not Available to Industry
Depositor comments: See publication for corresponding AAV Link vectors.
How to cite: pAAVLINKv1-pCALM1-Cre-3'-SCN8A-FLAG was a gift from Zhonghua Lu (Addgene plasmid # 244287 ; http://n2t.net/addgene:244287 ; RRID:Addgene_244287)
