[The description below was written by a language model from this plasmid's Addgene catalogue record and pLannotate feature annotations shown in this document.]
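Description:
pAAVLINKv1-pCALM1-Cre-3'-SCN8A-FLAG is an AAV transfer plasmid built on the pAAV-MCS2 backbone and serves as the 3' half of a two-vector AAVLINK set for expressing human SCN8A, which encodes the voltage-gated sodium channel Nav1.6 and has a coding sequence too long for a single AAV genome. The plasmid is about 7.2 kb. It is maintained in bacteria at high copy through a ColE1/pUC-type origin with ampicillin selection (AmpR under its own promoter), and it also carries an f1 phage origin. AAV2 inverted terminal repeats flank the payload and allow it to be packaged into recombinant AAV. The upstream ITR was detected only as short fragments in the annotation, while the downstream one is called in full.

Between the ITRs, the annotated elements run in order: a complete Cre recombinase coding sequence, a fragment of a chimeric β-globin/immunoglobulin intron, a partial lox2272 site, a roughly 2.5 kb fragment of SCN8A, and a C-terminal 3xFLAG tag. These are followed by WPRE fragments, which enhance transcript stability and expression, and by SV40 polyadenylation signal fragments. The catalogue lists pCALM1 as the promoter. It is not annotated in the feature table, but the position of Cre and the plasmid name suggest that it sits in the unannotated stretch upstream of Cre and drives its expression.

The layout is consistent with a DNA-recombination strategy in which vector-encoded Cre joins this genome at its lox site to a partner 5' vector carrying the N-terminal part of SCN8A. The intron-derived sequence would presumably allow the junction to be spliced out, yielding a full-length FLAG-tagged transcript. The record does not spell out this mechanism or identify the matching 5' plasmid, and refers users to the associated publication for the corresponding vectors.
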