Features (pLannotate 1.2.2; 19 found; start..end, strand, type, name):
     12..39      +  repeat_region  AAV2 ITR (fragment): inverted terminal repeat of adeno-associated virus serotype 2 inverted
     68..95      +  repeat_region  AAV2 ITR (fragment): inverted terminal repeat of adeno-associated virus serotype 2 inverted
    277..1305    +  CDS            cre: RECR_BPP1 - Experimental evidence at protein level: Swiss-Prot protein existence level 1. Catalyzes site-specific recombination between two 34-base- pair LOXP sites. Its role is to maintain the phage genome as a monomeric unit-copy plasmid in the lysogenic state. From Escherichia phage P1 (Bacteriophage P1).
   1309..1349    +  intron         chimeric intron (fragment): chimera between introns from human β-globin and immunoglobulin heavy chain genes
   1356..1380    +  protein_bind   lox2272 (fragment): Cre-mediated recombination occurs in the 8-bp core sequence (GGATACTT). lox2272 sites are compatible with each other, but incompatible with loxP or loxN sites (Lee and Saito, 1988). Cre recombinase
   1466..3931    +  CDS            SCN8A (fragment): SCN8A_HUMAN - Also known as MED. Experimental evidence at protein level: Swiss-Prot protein existence level 1. [Isoform 5]: In macrophages and melanoma cells, may participate in the control of podosome and invadopodia formation. From Homo sapiens (Human).
   3938..4003    +  CDS            3xFLAG: three tandem FLAG® epitope tags, followed by an enterokinase cleavage site
   4015..4172    +  misc_feature   WPRE (fragment): woodchuck hepatitis virus posttranscriptional regulatory element
   4178..4262    +  misc_feature   WPRE (fragment): woodchuck hepatitis virus posttranscriptional regulatory element
   4261..4304    -  polyA_signal   SV40 poly(A) signal (fragment): SV40 polyadenylation signal
   4308..4375    -  polyA_signal   SV40 poly(A) signal (fragment): SV40 polyadenylation signal
   4481..4621    +  repeat_region  AAV2 ITR: inverted terminal repeat of adeno-associated virus serotype 2 inverted
   4626..4677    -  misc_feature   bom (fragment): basis of mobility region from pBR322
   4696..5151    +  rep_origin     f1 ori (sequence partly withheld): f1 bacteriophage origin of replication; arrow indicates direction of (+) strand synthesis
   5152..5201    -  misc_feature   bom (fragment): basis of mobility region from pBR322
   5303..5338    -  CDS            rop (fragment): Rop protein, which maintains plasmids at low copy number; rop
   5433..5537    +  promoter       AmpR promoter: bla
   5538..6398    +  CDS            AmpR: β-lactamase; bla; confers resistance to ampicillin, carbenicillin, and related antibiotics
   6569..7157    +  rep_origin     ori: high-copy-number ColE1/pMB1/pBR322/pUC origin of replication
>Addgene plasmid #244287 | pAAVLINKv1-pCALM1-Cre-3'-SCN8A-FLAG | addgene full sequence | sequence record 491437 | Addgene NGS Result
CCTGCAGGCAGCTGCGCGCTCGCTCGCTCACTGAGGCCGCCCGGGCGTCGGGCGACCTTTGGTCGCCCGG
CCTCAGTGAGCGAGCGAGCGCGCAGAGAGGGAGTGGCCAACTCCATCACTAGGGGTTCCTGCGGCCGCAC
GCGTCGCTCTGCGCGAGGCGGCTCCGCCGCGGCGGAGGGATACGGCGCACCATATATATATCGCGGGGCG
CAGACTCGCGCTCCGGCAGTGGTGCTGGGAGTGTCGTGGACGCCGTGCCGTTACTCGTACGCCACCATGT
CCAATTTACTGACCGTACACCAAAATTTGCCTGCATTACCGGTCGATGCAACGAGTGATGAGGTTCGCAA
GAACCTGATGGACATGTTCAGGGATCGCCAGGCGTTTTCTGAGCATACCTGGAAAATGCTTCTGTCCGTT
TGCCGGTCGTGGGCGGCATGGTGCAAGTTGAATAACCGGAAATGGTTTCCCGCAGAACCTGAAGATGTTC
GCGATTATCTTCTATATCTTCAGGCGCGCGGTCTGGCAGTAAAAACCATCCAGCAACATTTGGGCCAGCT
AAACATGCTTCATCGTCGGTCCGGGCTGCCACGACCAAGTGACAGCAATGCTGTTTCACTGGTTATGCGG
CGGATCCGAAAAGAAAACGTTGATGCCGGTGAACGTGCAAAACAGGCTCTAGCGTTCGAACGCACTGATT
TCGACCAGGTTCGTTCACTCATGGAAAATAGCGATCGCTGCCAGGATATACGTAATCTGGCATTTCTGGG
GATTGCTTATAACACCCTGTTACGTATAGCCGAAATTGCCAGGATCAGGGTTAAAGATATCTCACGTACT
GACGGTGGGAGAATGTTAATCCATATTGGCAGAACGAAAACGCTGGTTAGCACCGCAGGTGTAGAGAAGG
CACTTAGCCTGGGGGTAACTAAACTGGTCGAGCGATGGATTTCCGTCTCTGGTGTAGCTGATGATCCGAA
TAACTACCTGTTTTGCCGGGTCAGAAAAAATGGTGTTGCCGCGCCATCTGCCACCAGCCAGCTATCAACT
CGCGCCCTGGAAGGGATTTTTGAAGCAACTCATCGATTGATTTACGGCGCTAAGGATGACTCTGGTCAGA
GATACCTGGCCTGGTCTGGACACAGTGCCCGTGTCGGAGCCGCGCGAGATATGGCCCGCGCTGGAGTTTC
AATACCGGAGATCATGCAAGCTGGTGGCTGGACCAATGTAAATATTGTAATGAACTATATCCGTAACCTG
GATAGTGAAACAGGGGCAATGGTGCGCCTGCTGGAAGATGGCGATTAGGTAAGTATCAAGGTTACAAGAC
AGGTTTAAGGAGACCAATAACTAGTATAACTTCGTATAGGATACTTTATAGCAATTTATGAAACTGGGCT
TGTCGAGACAGAGAAGACTCTTGCGTTTCTGATAGGCACCTATTGGTCTTACTGACATCCACTTTGCCTT
TCTCTCCACAGGTTGTGTCCAGCGGTTCAAGTGCTGCCAGGTCAACATCGAGGAAGGGCTAGGCAAGTCT
TGGTGGATCCTGCGGAAAACCTGCTTCCTCATCGTGGAGCACAACTGGTTTGAGACCTTCATCATCTTCA
TGATTCTGCTGAGCAGTGGCGCCCTGGCCTTCGAGGACATCTACATTGAGCAGAGAAAGACCATCCGCAC
CATCCTGGAATATGCTGACAAAGTCTTCACCTATATCTTCATCCTGGAGATGTTGCTCAAGTGGACAGCC
TATGGCTTCGTCAAGTTCTTCACCAATGCCTGGTGTTGGCTGGACTTCCTCATTGTGGCTGTCTCTTTAG
TCAGCCTTATAGCTAATGCCCTGGGCTACTCGGAACTAGGTGCCATAAAGTCCCTTAGGACCCTAAGAGC
TTTGAGACCCTTAAGAGCCTTATCACGATTTGAAGGGATGAGGGTGGTGGTGAATGCCTTGGTGGGCGCC
ATCCCCTCCATCATGAATGTGCTGCTGGTGTGTCTCATCTTCTGGCTGATTTTCAGCATCATGGGAGTTA
ACTTGTTTGCGGGAAAGTACCACTACTGCTTTAATGAGACTTCTGAAATCCGATTTGAAATTGAAGATGT
CAACAATAAAACTGAATGTGAAAAGCTTATGGAGGGGAACAATACAGAGATCAGATGGAAGAACGTGAAG
ATCAACTTTGACAATGTTGGGGCAGGATACCTGGCCCTTCTTCAAGTAGCAACCTTCAAAGGCTGGATGG
ACATCATGTATGCAGCTGTAGATTCCCGGAAGCCTGATGAGCAGCCTAAGTATGAGGACAATATCTACAT
GTACATCTATTTTGTCATCTTCATCATCTTCGGCTCCTTCTTCACCCTGAACCTGTTCATTGGTGTCATC
ATTGATAACTTCAATCAACAAAAGAAAAAGTTCGGAGGTCAGGACATCTTCATGACCGAAGAACAGAAGA
AGTACTACAATGCCATGAAAAAGCTGGGCTCAAAGAAGCCACAGAAACCTATTCCCCGCCCCTTGAACAA
AATCCAAGGAATCGTCTTTGATTTTGTCACTCAGCAAGCCTTTGACATTGTTATCATGATGCTCATCTGC
CTTAACATGGTGACAATGATGGTGGAGACAGACACTCAAAGCAAGCAGATGGAGAACATCCTCTACTGGA
TTAACCTGGTGTTTGTTATCTTCTTCACCTGTGAGTGTGTGCTCAAAATGTTTGCGTTGAGGCACTACTA
CTTCACCATTGGCTGGAACATCTTCGACTTCGTGGTAGTCATCCTCTCCATTGTGGGAATGTTCCTGGCA
GATATAATTGAGAAATACTTTGTTTCCCCAACCCTATTCCGAGTCATCCGATTGGCCCGTATTGGGCGCA
TCTTGCGTCTGATCAAAGGCGCCAAAGGGATTCGTACCCTGCTCTTTGCCTTAATGATGTCCTTGCCTGC
CCTGTTCAACATCGGCCTTCTGCTCTTCCTGGTCATGTTCATCTTCTCCATTTTTGGGATGTCCAATTTT
GCATATGTGAAGCACGAGGCTGGTATCGATGACATGTTCAACTTTGAGACATTTGGCAACAGCATGATCT
GCCTGTTTCAAATCACAACCTCAGCTGGTTGGGATGGCCTGCTGCTGCCCATCCTAAACCGCCCCCCTGA
CTGCAGCCTAGATAAGGAACACCCAGGGAGTGGCTTTAAGGGAGATTGTGGGAACCCCTCAGTGGGCATC
TTCTTCTTTGTAAGCTACATCATCATCTCTTTCCTAATTGTCGTGAACATGTACATTGCCATCATCCTGG
AGAACTTCAGTGTAGCCACAGAGGAAAGTGCAGACCCTCTGAGTGAGGATGACTTTGAGACCTTCTATGA
GATCTGGGAGAAGTTCGACCCCGATGCCACCCAGTTCATTGAGTACTGTAAGCTGGCAGACTTTGCAGAT
GCCTTGGAGCATCCTCTCCGAGTGCCCAAGCCCAATACCATTGAGCTCATCGCTATGGATCTGCCAATGG
TGAGCGGGGATCGCATCCACTGCTTGGACATCCTTTTTGCCTTCACCAAGCGGGTCCTGGGAGATAGCGG
GGAGTTGGACATCCTGCGGCAGCAGATGGAAGAGCGGTTCGTGGCATCCAATCCTTCCAAAGTGTCTTAC
GAGCCAATCACAACCACACTGCGTCGCAAGCAGGAGGAGGTATCTGCAGTGGTCCTGCAGCGTGCCTACC
GGGGACATTTGGCAAGGCGGGGCTTCATCTGCAAAAAGACAACTTCTAATAAGCTGGAGAATGGAGGCAC
ACACCGGGAGAAAAAAGAGAGCACCCCATCTACAGCCTCCCTCCCGTCCTATGACAGTGTAACTAAACCT
GAAAAGGAGAAACAGCAGCGGGCAGAGGAAGGAAGAAGGGAAAGAGCCAAAAGACAAAAAGAGGTCAGAG
AATCCAAGTGTTGTACAGACTACAAAGACCATGACGGTGATTATAAAGATCATGACATCGACTACAAGGA
TGACGATGACAAGTAACTCGAGATAATCAACCTCTGGATTACAAAATTTGTGAAAGATTGACTGGTATTC
TTAACTATGTTGCTCCTTTTACGCTATGTGGATACGCTGCTTTAATGCCTTTGTATCATGCTATTGCTTC
CCGTATGGCTTTCATTTTCTCCTCCTTGTATAAATCCTGGTTAGTTCTTGCCACGGCGGAACTCATCGCC
GCCTGCCTTGCCCGCTGCTGGACAGGGGCTCGGCTGTTGGGCACTGACAATTCCGTGGTGTTTATTTGTG
AAATTTGTGATGCTATTGCTTTATTTGTAACCATCTAGCTTTATTTGTGAAATTTGTGATGCTATTGCTT
TATTTGTAACCATTATAAGCTGCAATAAACAAGTTAACAACAACAATTGCATTCATTTTATGTTTCAGGT
TCAGGGGGAGATGTGGGAGGTTTTTTAAAGATCTGGAGACCGGTGTGGCACGTGCGGACCGAGCGGCCGC
AGGAACCCCTAGTGATGGAGTTGGCCACTCCCTCTCTGCGCGCTCGCTCGCTCACTGAGGCCGGGCGACC
AAAGGTCGCCCGACGCCCGGGCTTTGCCCGGGCGGCCTCAGTGAGCGAGCGAGCGCGCAGCTGCCTGCAG
GGGCGCCTGATGCGGTATTTTCTCCTTACGCATCTGTGCGGTATTTCACACCGCATA
[95 nt withheld, positions 4678-4772]
T
[46 nt withheld, positions 4774-4819]
C
[141 nt withheld, positions 4821-4961]
CCTTTGACGTTGGAGTCCACGTTCTTT
[37 nt withheld, positions 4989-5025]
ACTCTATCTCGGGCTATTCTTTTGATTTATAAGGGATTTTGCCGATTTCGGTCTATTGGTTAAAAAATGA
GCTGATTTAACAAAAATTTAACGCGAATTTTAACAAAATATTAACGTTTACAATTTTATGGTGCACTCTC
AGTACAATCTGCTCTGATGCCGCATAGTTAAGCCAGCCCCGACACCCGCCAACACCCGCTGACGCGCCCT
GACGGGCTTGTCTGCTCCCGGCATCCGCTTACAGACAAGCTGTGACCGTCTCCGGGAGCTGCATGTGTCA
GAGGTTTTCACCGTCATCACCGAAACGCGCGAGACGAAAGGGCCTCGTGATACGCCTATTTTTATAGGTT
AATGTCATGATAATAATGGTTTCTTAGACGTCAGGTGGCACTTTTCGGGGAAATGTGCGCGGAACCCCTA
TTTGTTTATTTTTCTAAATACATTCAAATATGTATCCGCTCATGAGACAATAACCCTGATAAATGCTTCA
ATAATATTGAAAAAGGAAGAGTATGAGTATTCAACATTTCCGTGTCGCCCTTATTCCCTTTTTTGCGGCA
TTTTGCCTTCCTGTTTTTGCTCACCCAGAAACGCTGGTGAAAGTAAAAGATGCTGAAGATCAGTTGGGTG
CACGAGTGGGTTACATCGAACTGGATCTCAACAGCGGTAAGATCCTTGAGAGTTTTCGCCCCGAAGAACG
TTTTCCAATGATGAGCACTTTTAAAGTTCTGCTATGTGGCGCGGTATTATCCCGTATTGACGCCGGGCAA
GAGCAACTCGGTCGCCGCATACACTATTCTCAGAATGACTTGGTTGAGTACTCACCAGTCACAGAAAAGC
ATCTTACGGATGGCATGACAGTAAGAGAATTATGCAGTGCTGCCATAACCATGAGTGATAACACTGCGGC
CAACTTACTTCTGACAACGATCGGAGGACCGAAGGAGCTAACCGCTTTTTTGCACAACATGGGGGATCAT
GTAACTCGCCTTGATCGTTGGGAACCGGAGCTGAATGAAGCCATACCAAACGACGAGCGTGACACCACGA
TGCCTGTAGCAATGGCAACAACGTTGCGCAAACTATTAACTGGCGAACTACTTACTCTAGCTTCCCGGCA
ACAATTAATAGACTGGATGGAGGCGGATAAAGTTGCAGGACCACTTCTGCGCTCGGCCCTTCCGGCTGGC
TGGTTTATTGCTGATAAATCTGGAGCCGGTGAGCGTGGGTCTCGCGGTATCATTGCAGCACTGGGGCCAG
ATGGTAAGCCCTCCCGTATCGTAGTTATCTACACGACGGGGAGTCAGGCAACTATGGATGAACGAAATAG
ACAGATCGCTGAGATAGGTGCCTCACTGATTAAGCATTGGTAACTGTCAGACCAAGTTTACTCATATATA
CTTTAGATTGATTTAAAACTTCATTTTTAATTTAAAAGGATCTAGGTGAAGATCCTTTTTGATAATCTCA
TGACCAAAATCCCTTAACGTGAGTTTTCGTTCCACTGAGCGTCAGACCCCGTAGAAAAGATCAAAGGATC
TTCTTGAGATCCTTTTTTTCTGCGCGTAATCTGCTGCTTGCAAACAAAAAAACCACCGCTACCAGCGGTG
GTTTGTTTGCCGGATCAAGAGCTACCAACTCTTTTTCCGAAGGTAACTGGCTTCAGCAGAGCGCAGATAC
CAAATACTGTTCTTCTAGTGTAGCCGTAGTTAGGCCACCACTTCAAGAACTCTGTAGCACCGCCTACATA
CCTCGCTCTGCTAATCCTGTTACCAGTGGCTGCTGCCAGTGGCGATAAGTCGTGTCTTACCGGGTTGGAC
TCAAGACGATAGTTACCGGATAAGGCGCAGCGGTCGGGCTGAACGGGGGGTTCGTGCACACAGCCCAGCT
TGGAGCGAACGACCTACACCGAACTGAGATACCTACAGCGTGAGCTATGAGAAAGCGCCACGCTTCCCGA
AGGGAGAAAGGCGGACAGGTATCCGGTAAGCGGCAGGGTCGGAACAGGAGAGCGCACGAGGGAGCTTCCA
GGGGGAAACGCCTGGTATCTTTATAGTCCTGTCGGGTTTCGCCACCTCTGACTTGAGCGTCGATTTTTGT
GATGCTCGTCAGGGGGGCGGAGCCTATGGAAAAACGCCAGCAACGCGGCCTTTTTACGGTTCCTGGCCTT
TTGCTGGCCTTTTGCTCACATGT
